Addgene plasmid #174286: pAPM-miR30-XPO1-ts1
Purpose: XPO1 knockdown
Depositing lab: Jeremy Luban. Depositing organization: University of Massachusetts, Worcester. Publication: IFIH1 (MDA5) is required for innate immune detection of intron-containing RNA expressed from the HIV-1 provirus. Guney MH, Nagalekshmi K, McCauley SM, Carbone C, Aydemir O, Luban J. Proc Natl Acad Sci U S A. 2024 Jul 16;121(29):e2404349121. doi: 10.1073/pnas.2404349121. Epub 2024 Jul 10. PubMed 38985764.
Backbone
  Vector backbone: pAPM-miR30
  Vector type: Lentiviral, RNAi
  Selectable markers: Puromycin
Growth in bacteria
  Bacterial resistance: Ampicillin, 100 μg/mL
  Growth temperature: 30°C
  Growth strain: NEB Stable
  Copy number: High Copy
Gene/Insert
  Gene/Insert name: XPO1 shRNA
  gRNA/shRNA sequence: TTCTGTATCTACATAATCCAGA
  Species: H. sapiens (human)
  Entrez Gene: XPO1 (a.k.a. CRM-1, CRM1, emb, exp1)
  Promoter: SFFV
  Cloning method: Restriction Enzyme; 5′ cloning site unknown (unknown if destroyed)
Terms and licenses: Academic/Nonprofit Terms; Industry Terms: Not Available to Industry
Depositor comments: Please visit https://doi.org/10.1101/2023.11.17.567619 for bioRxiv preprint.
How to cite: pAPM-miR30-XPO1-ts1 was a gift from Jeremy Luban (Addgene plasmid # 174286 ; http://n2t.net/addgene:174286 ; RRID:Addgene_174286)
