[The description below was written by a language model from this plasmid's Addgene catalogue record and pLannotate feature annotations shown in this document.]
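Description:
pAPM-miR30-XPO1-ts1 is an HIV-1-based lentiviral RNAi vector built on the pAPM-miR30 backbone and designed to knock down human XPO1 (also known as CRM1), the nuclear export receptor. In bacteria it is maintained through a high-copy ColE1/pUC-type origin and an ampicillin resistance gene (β-lactamase) with its own promoter. The record lists a recombination-reducing host strain, as is common for plasmids carrying repeated LTR sequences.

The transfer-vector portion begins with a CMV enhancer/promoter fused to a truncated 5' LTR, an arrangement that typically drives genomic RNA production in packaging cells without Tat. This is followed by the Ψ packaging signal with a gag fragment, the Rev response element for Rev-dependent nuclear export of the genomic RNA, and the cPPT/CTS, which aids nuclear import of the reverse-transcribed genome. The downstream repeat is annotated as a second truncated LTR, preceded by a short polypurine-tract match.

The internal expression cassette uses the SFFV LTR promoter to transcribe the puromycin N-acetyltransferase gene (pac). Immediately downstream lie the miR-30a 5' and 3' flanking sequences bracketing the XPO1-targeting hairpin. A single Pol II transcript therefore appears to provide both puromycin selection and a microRNA-embedded shRNA that is processed by the endogenous miRNA pathway, linking drug resistance to knockdown. The "ts1" suffix presumably denotes one of several target sites, though the record does not explain it.

An SV40 early promoter annotation also lies in the plasmid backbone. The associated publication concerns innate immune detection of intron-containing HIV-1 RNA, which is consistent with using this construct to deplete XPO1 stably in transduced human cells.
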