Features (pLannotate 1.2.2; 19 found; start..end, strand, type, name):
     51..430     +  enhancer       CMV enhancer: human cytomegalovirus immediate early enhancer
    431..630     +  promoter       CMV promoter: human cytomegalovirus (CMV) immediate early promoter
    648..828     +  LTR            5' LTR (truncated): truncated 5' long terminal repeat (LTR) from HIV-1
    875..1000    +  misc_feature   HIV-1 Ψ: packaging signal of human immunodeficiency virus type 1
    984..1322    +  CDS            HIV-1 gag (fragment): gag protein from human immunodeficiency virus 1; gag
   1497..1730    +  misc_feature   RRE: The Rev response element (RRE) of HIV-1 allows for Rev-dependent mRNA export from the nucleus to the cytoplasm.
   2107..2207    +  CDS            Rev (fragment): human immunodeficiency virus 1 (HIV-1) Rev protein; rev; enhances nuclear export of unspliced and incompletely spliced viral mRNAs
   2257..2374    +  misc_feature   cPPT/CTS: central polypurine tract and central termination sequence of HIV-1
   2511..2918    +  promoter       SFFV promoter: spleen focus-forming virus long terminal repeat (LTR) promoter
   2939..3535    +  CDS            pac: PUAC_STRAD - Protein predicted: Swiss-Prot protein existence level 4. Detoxification of puromycin. From Streptomyces alboniger.
   3560..3605    +  ncRNA          5' miR-30a (fragment): sequence upstream of the 71-nt precursor of the human miR-30a microRNA (Zeng et al., 2002) miRNA
   3675..3700    +  ncRNA          3' miR-30a (fragment): sequence downstream of the 71-nt precursor of the human miR-30a microRNA (Zeng et al., 2002) miRNA
   3730..3749    +  misc_feature   cPPT/CTS (fragment): central polypurine tract and central termination sequence of HIV-1
   3781..3961    +  LTR            5' LTR (truncated): truncated 5' long terminal repeat (LTR) from HIV-1
   4032..4620    -  rep_origin     ori: high-copy-number ColE1/pMB1/pBR322/pUC origin of replication
   4791..5651    -  CDS            AmpR: β-lactamase; bla; confers resistance to ampicillin, carbenicillin, and related antibiotics
   5652..5756    -  promoter       AmpR promoter: bla
   5815..5867    -  misc_feature   bom (fragment): basis of mobility region from pBR322
   6029..39      +  promoter       SV40 promoter (across the origin): SV40 enhancer and early promoter
>Addgene plasmid #174286 | pAPM-miR30-XPO1-ts1 | addgene full sequence | sequence record 343453 | Addgene NGS Result
TAGTGAGGAGGCTTTTTTGGAGGCCTAGGCTTTTGCAAAAAGCTCGCGTTGACATTGATTATTGACTAGT
TATTAATAGTAATCAATTACGGGGTCATTAGTTCATAGCCCATATATGGAGTTCCGCGTTACATAACTTA
CGGTAAATGGCCCGCCTGGCTGACCGCCCAACGACCCCCGCCCATTGACGTCAATAATGACGTATGTTCC
CATAGTAACGCCAATAGGGACTTTCCATTGACGTCAATGGGTGGAGTATTTACGGTAAACTGCCCACTTG
GCAGTACATCAAGTGTATCATATGCCAAGTACGCCCCCTATTGACGTCAATGACGGTAAATGGCCCGCCT
GGCATTATGCCCAGTACATGACCTTATGGGACTTTCCTACTTGGCAGTACATCTACGTATTAGTCATCGC
TATTACCATGGTGATGCGGTTTTGGCAGTACATCAATGGGCGTGGATAGCGGTTTGACTCACGGGGATTT
CCAAGTCTCCACCCCATTGACGTCAATGGGAGTTTGTTTTGGCACCAAAATCAACGGGACTTTCCAAAAT
GTCGTAACAACTCCGCCCCATTGACGCAAATGGGCGGTAGGCGTGTACGGTGGGAGGTCTATATAAGCAG
CGCGTTTTGCCTGTACTGGGTCTCTCTGGTTAGACCAGATCTGAGCCTGGGAGCTCTCTGGCTAACTAGG
GAACCCACTGCTTAAGCCTCAATAAAGCTTGCCTTGAGTGCTTCAAGTAGTGTGTGCCCGTCTGTTGTGT
GACTCTGGTAACTAGAGATCCCTCAGACCCTTTTAGTCAGTGTGGAAAATCTCTAGCAGTGGCGCCCGAA
CAGGGACTTGAAAGCGAAAGGGAAACCAGAGGAGCTCTCTCGACGCAGGACTCGGCTTGCTGAAGCGCGC
ACGGCAAGAGGCGAGGGGCGGCGACTGGTGAGTACGCCAAAAATTTTGACTAGCGGAGGCTAGAAGGAGA
GAGATGGGTGCGAGAGCGTCAGTATTAAGCGGGGGAGAATTAGATCGCGATGGGAAAAAATTCGGTTAAG
GCCAGGGGGAAAGAAAAAATATAAATTAAAACATATAGTATGGGCAAGCAGGGAGCTAGAACGATTCGCA
GTTAATCCTGGCCTGTTAGAAACATCAGAAGGCTGTAGACAAATACTGGGACAGCTACAACCATCCCTTC
AGACAGGATCAGAAGAACTTAGATCATTATATAATACAGTAGCAACCCTCTATTGTGTGCATCAAAGGAT
AGAGATAAAAGACACCAAGGAAGCTTTAGACAAGATAGAGGAAGAGCAAAACAAAAGTAAGACCACCGCA
CAGCAAGCGGCCGGCCGCTGATCTTCAGACCTGGAGGAGGAGATATGAGGGACAATTGGAGAAGTGAATT
ATATAAATATAAAGTAGTAAAAATTGAACCATTAGGAGTAGCACCCACCAAGGCAAAGAGAAGAGTGGTG
CAGAGAGAAAAAAGAGCAGTGGGAATAGGAGCTTTGTTCCTTGGGTTCTTGGGAGCAGCAGGAAGCACTA
TGGGCGCAGCGTCAATGACGCTGACGGTACAGGCCAGACAATTATTGTCTGGTATAGTGCAGCAGCAGAA
CAATTTGCTGAGGGCTATTGAGGCGCAACAGCATCTGTTGCAACTCACAGTCTGGGGCATCAAGCAGCTC
CAGGCAAGAATCCTGGCTGTGGAAAGATACCTAAAGGATCAACAGCTCCTGGGGATTTGGGGTTGCTCTG
GAAAACTCATTTGCACCACTGCTGTGCCTTGGAATGCTAGTTGGAGTAATAAATCTCTGGAACAGATTTG
GAATCACACGACCTGGATGGAGTGGGACAGAGAAATTAACAATTACACAAGCTTAATACACTCCTTAATT
GAAGAATCGCAAAACCAGCAAGAAAAGAATGAACAAGAATTATTGGAATTAGATAAATGGGCAAGTTTGT
GGAATTGGTTTAACATAACAAATTGGCTGTGGTATATAAAATTATTCATAATGATAGTAGGAGGCTTGGT
AGGTTTAAGAATAGTTTTTGCTGTACTTTCTATAGTGAATAGAGTTAGGCAGGGATATTCACCATTATCG
TTTCAGACCCACCTCCCAACCCCGAGGGGACCCGACAGGCCCGAAGGAATAGAAGAAGAAGGTGGAGAGA
GAGACAGAGACAGATCCATTCGATTAGTGAACGGATCGGCACTGCGTGCGCCAATTCTGCAGACAAATGG
CAGTATTCATCCACAATTTTAAAAGAAAAGGGGGGATTGGGGGGTACAGTGCAGGGGAAAGAATAGTAGA
CATAATAGCAACAGACATACAAACTAAAGAATTACAAAAACAAATTACAAAAATTCAAAATTTTCGGGTT
TATTACAGGGACAGCAGAGATCCAGTTTGGTTAATTAACTGCAGCCCCGATAAAATAAAAGATTTTATTT
AGTCTCCAGAAAAAGGGGGGAATGAAAGACCCCACCTGTAGGTTTGGCAAGCTAGCTGCAGTAACGCCAT
TTTGCAAGGCATGGAAAAATACCAAACCAAGAATAGAGAAGTTCAGATCAAGGGCGGGTACATGAAAATA
GCTAACGTTGGGCCAAACAGGATATCTGCGGTGAGCAGTTTCGGCCCCGGCCCGGGGCCAAGAACAGATG
GTCACCGCAGTTTCGGCCCCGGCCCGAGGCCAAGAACAGATGGTCCCCAGATATGGCCCAACCCTCAGCA
GTTTCTTAAGACCCATCAGATGTTTCCAGGCTCCCCCAAGGACCTGAAATGACCCTGCGCCTTATTTGAA
TTAACCAATCAGCCTGCTTCTCGCTTCTGTTCGCGCGCTTCTGCTTCCCGAGCTCTATAAAAGAGCTCAC
AACCCCTCACTCGGCGCGCCAGTCCTCCGACAGACTGAGTCGCCCGGGGGTCTAGAACGCGTGCCGCCAT
GACCGAATACAAACCTACCGTGAGGCTGGCTACAAGAGATGATGTCCCAAGGGCTGTGAGAACACTGGCC
GCCGCTTTTGCCGATTACCCTGCCACACGCCACACTGTGGACCCAGATCGGCATATCGAGAGAGTGACTG
AGCTGCAGGAACTGTTCCTGACCCGAGTGGGCCTGGACATTGGGAAGGTCTGGGTCGCAGACGATGGAGC
AGCTGTGGCTGTCTGGACCACACCAGAGAGCGTGGAAGCCGGAGCTGTCTTTGCAGAGATCGGCCCTAGA
ATGGCAGAACTGAGCGGCTCCAGGCTGGCAGCACAGCAGCAGATGGAGGGACTGCTGGCCCCACACAGGC
CTAAGGAACCAGCATGGTTCCTGGCTACCGTGGGGGTCTCTCCTGACCATCAGGGCAAAGGACTGGGAAG
TGCTGTGGTCCTGCCAGGAGTGGAGGCTGCAGAACGAGCTGGAGTCCCTGCATTTCTGGAGACCTCTGCT
CCACGAAACCTGCCCTTCTATGAACGGCTGGGCTTTACTGTGACCGCAGATGTGGAGGTCCCCGAAGGAC
CTAGGACCTGGTGCATGACACGCAAACCCGGCGCCTGAGCGATCGCCGCGGCCGCCTTCTTAACCCAACA
GAAGGCTCGAGAAGGTATATTGCTGTTGACAGTGAGCGCCTGGATTATGTAGATACAGAATAGTGAAGCC
ACAGATGTATTCTGTATCTACATAATCCAGATGCCTACTGCCTCGGACTTCAAGGGGCTAGAATTCGGCA
GCTGTAGATCTTAGCCACTTTTTAAAAGAAAAGGGGGGACTGGAAGGGCTAACTGCATCCGGACTGTACT
GGGTCTCTCTGGTTAGACCAGATCTGAGCCTGGGAGCTCTCTGGCTAACTAGGGAACCCACTGCTTAAGC
CTCAATAAAGCTTGCCTTGAGTGCTTCAAGTAGTGTGTGCCCGTCTGTTGTGTGACTCTGGTAACTAGAG
ATCCCTCAGACCCTTTTAGTCAGTGTGGAAAATCTCTAGCAGGGCCCGTTTCATGTGAGCAAAAGGCCAG
CAAAAGGCCAGGAACCGTAAAAAGGCCGCGTTGCTGGCGTTTTTCCATAGGCTCCGCCCCCCTGACGAGC
ATCACAAAAATCGACGCTCAAGTCAGAGGTGGCGAAACCCGACAGGACTATAAAGATACCAGGCGTTTCC
CCCTGGAAGCTCCCTCGTGCGCTCTCCTGTTCCGACCCTGCCGCTTACCGGATACCTGTCCGCCTTTCTC
CCTTCGGGAAGCGTGGCGCTTTCTCATAGCTCACGCTGTAGGTATCTCAGTTCGGTGTAGGTCGTTCGCT
CCAAGCTGGGCTGTGTGCACGAACCCCCCGTTCAGCCCGACCGCTGCGCCTTATCCGGTAACTATCGTCT
TGAGTCCAACCCGGTAAGACACGACTTATCGCCACTGGCAGCAGCCACTGGTAACAGGATTAGCAGAGCG
AGGTATGTAGGCGGTGCTACAGAGTTCTTGAAGTGGTGGCCTAACTACGGCTACACTAGAAGAACAGTAT
TTGGTATCTGCGCTCTGCTGAAGCCAGTTACCTTCGGAAAAAGAGTTGGTAGCTCTTGATCCGGCAAACA
AACCACCGCTGGTAGCGGTGGTTTTTTTGTTTGCAAGCAGCAGATTACGCGCAGAAAAAAAGGATCTCAA
GAAGATCCTTTGATCTTTTCTACGGGGTCTGACGCTCAGTGGAACGAAAACTCACGTTAAGGGATTTTGG
TCATGAGATTATCAAAAAGGATCTTCACCTAGATCCTTTTAAATTAAAAATGAAGTTTTAAATCAATCTA
AAGTATATATGAGTAAACTTGGTCTGACAGTTACCAATGCTTAATCAGTGAGGCACCTATCTCAGCGATC
TGTCTATTTCGTTCATCCATAGTTGCCTGACTCCCCGTCGTGTAGATAACTACGATACGGGAGGGCTTAC
CATCTGGCCCCAGTGCTGCAATGATACCGCGAGACCCACGCTCACCGGCTCCAGATTTATCAGCAATAAA
CCAGCCAGCCGGAAGGGCCGAGCGCAGAAGTGGTCCTGCAACTTTATCCGCCTCCATCCAGTCTATTAAT
TGTTGCCGGGAAGCTAGAGTAAGTAGTTCGCCAGTTAATAGTTTGCGCAACGTTGTTGCCATTGCTACAG
GCATCGTGGTGTCACGCTCGTCGTTTGGTATGGCTTCATTCAGCTCCGGTTCCCAACGATCAAGGCGAGT
TACATGATCCCCCATGTTGTGCAAAAAAGCGGTTAGCTCCTTCGGTCCTCCGATCGTTGTCAGAAGTAAG
TTGGCCGCAGTGTTATCACTCATGGTTATGGCAGCACTGCATAATTCTCTTACTGTCATGCCATCCGTAA
GATGCTTTTCTGTGACTGGTGAGTACTCAACCAAGTCATTCTGAGAATAGTGTATGCGGCGACCGAGTTG
CTCTTGCCCGGCGTCAATACGGGATAATACCGCGCCACATAGCAGAACTTTAAAAGTGCTCATCATTGGA
AAACGTTCTTCGGGGCGAAAACTCTCAAGGATCTTACCGCTGTTGAGATCCAGTTCGATGTAACCCACTC
GTGCACCCAACTGATCTTCAGCATCTTTTACTTTCACCAGCGTTTCTGGGTGAGCAAAAACAGGAAGGCA
AAATGCCGCAAAAAAGGGAATAAGGGCGACACGGAAATGTTGAATACTCATACTCTTCCTTTTTCAATAT
TATTGAAGCATTTATCAGGGTTATTGTCTCATGAGCGGATACATATTTGAATGTATTTAGAAAAATAAAC
AAATAGGGGTTCCGCGCACATTTCCCCGAAAAGTGCCACCTGACGTCGACGGATCGGGAGATCTCCCGAT
CCCCTATGGTGCACTCTCAGTACAATCTGCTCTGATGCCGCATAGTTAAGCCAGTATCTGCTCCCTGCTT
GTGTGTTGGAGGTCGCTGAGTAGTGCGCGAGCAAAATTTAAGCTACAACAAGGCAAGGCTTGACCGACAA
TTGCATGAAGAATCTGCTTAGGGTTAGGCGTTTTGCGCTGCTTCGCGATGTACGGGCCAGATATACGCGC
TGTGGAATGTGTGTCAGTTAGGGTGTGGAAAGTCCCCAGGCTCCCCAGCAGGCAGAAGTATGCAAAGCAT
GCATCTCAATTAGTCAGCAACCAGGTGTGGAAAGTCCCCAGGCTCCCCAGCAGGCAGAAGTATGCAAAGC
ATGCATCTCAATTAGTCAGCAACCATAGTCCCGCCCCTAACTCCGCCCATCCCGCCCCTAACTCCGCCCA
GTTCCGCCCATTCTCCGCCCCATGGCTGACTAATTTTTTTTATTTATGCAGAGGCCGAGGCCGCCTCTGC
CTCTGAGCTATTCCAGAAG
